>Addgene plasmid #163099 | pRD188 | depositor full sequence | sequence record 316021 | pRD188 sequence 6279 bps
GACGGATCGGGAGATCTCCCGATCCCCTATGGTGCACTCTCAGTACAATCTGCTCTGATGCCGCATAGTT
AAGCCAGTATCTGCTCCCTGCTTGTGTGTTGGAGGTCGCTGAGTAGTGCGCGAGCAAAATTTAAGCTACA
ACAAGGCAAGGCTTGACCGACAATTGCATGAAGAATCTGCTTAGGGTTAGGCGTTTTGCGCTGCTTCGCG
ATGTACGGGCCAGATATACGCGTTGACATTGATTATTGACTAGTTATTAATAGTAATCAATTACGGGGTC
ATTAGTTCATAGCCCATATATGGAGTTCCGCGTTACATAACTTACGGTAAATGGCCCGCCTGGCTGACCG
CCCAACGACCCCCGCCCATTGACGTCAATAATGACGTATGTTCCCATAGTAACGCCAATAGGGACTTTCC
ATTGACGTCAATGGGTGGAGTATTTACGGTAAACTGCCCACTTGGCAGTACATCAAGTGTATCATATGCC
AAGTACGCCCCCTATTGACGTCAATGACGGTAAATGGCCCGCCTGGCATTATGCCCAGTACATGACCTTA
TGGGACTTTCCTACTTGGCAGTACATCTACGTATTAGTCATCGCTATTACCATGGTGATGCGGTTTTGGC
AGTACATCAATGGGCGTGGATAGCGGTTTGACTCACGGGGATTTCCAAGTCTCCACCCCATTGACGTCAA
TGGGAGTTTGTTTTGGCACCAAAATCAACGGGACTTTCCAAAATGTCGTAACAACTCCGCCCCATTGACG
CAAATGGGCGGTAGGCGTGTACGGTGGGAGGTCTATATAAGCAGAGCTCTCTGGCTAACTAGAGAACCCA
CTGCTTACTGGCTTATCGAAATTAATACGACTCACTATAGGGAGACCCAAGCTGGCTAGCGTTTAAACTT
AAGCTTGGTACCGAGCTCGGATCCCCGGGTACCGGTCGCCACCATGCCAAAGAAGAAGAGGAAGGTAGGC
ATGAGTGCGATTAAGCCAGACATGAAGATCAAACTCCGTATGGAAGGCAACGTAAACGGGCACCACTTTG
TGATCGACGGAGATGGTACAGGCAAGCCTTTTGAGGGAAAACAGAGTATGGATCTTGAAGTCAAAGAGGG
CGGACCTCTGCCTTTTGCCTTTGATATCCTGACCACTGCATTCCATTACGGCAACAGGGTATTCGCCAAA
TATCCAGACAACATACAAGACTATTTTAAGCAGTCGTTTCCTAAGGGGTATTCGTGGGAACGAAGCTTGA
CTTTCGAAGACGGGGGCATTTGCAACGCCAGAAACGACATAACAATGGAAGGGGACACTTTCTATAATAA
AGTTCGATTTTATGGTACCAACTTTCCCGCCAATGGTCCAGTTATGCAGAAGAAGACGCTGAAATGGGAG
CCCTCCACTGAGAAAATGTATGTGCGTGATGGAGTGCTGACGGGTGATATTGAGATGGCTTTGTTGCTTG
AAGGAAATGCCCATTACCGATGTGACTTCAGAACTACTTACAAAGCTAAGGAGAAGGGTGTCAAGTTACC
AGGCGCCCACTTTGTGGACCACTGCATTGAGATTTTAAGCCATGACAAAGATTACAACAAGGTTAAGCTG
TATGAGCATGCTGTTGCTCATTCTGGATTGCCTGACAATGCAAGACGAGCTGCCGTTAAATCTGGCACCA
AAGCTAAACGTGCTCAGCGTCCGGCAAAATATAGCTACGTTGACGAAAACGGCGAAACTAAAACCTGGAC
TGGCCAAGGCCGTACTCCAGCTGTAATCAAAAAAGCAATGGATGAGCAAGGTAAATCCCTCGACGATTTC
CTGATCAAGCAACCGAAAAAGAAACGCAAAGTTGGGTAAACCCGCTGATCAGCCTCGACTGTGCCTTCTA
GTTGCCAGCCATCTGTTGTTTGCCCCTCCCCCGTGCCTTCCTTGACCCTGGAAGGTGCCACTCCCACTGT
CCTTTCCTAATAAAATGAGGAAATTGCATCGCATTGTCTGAGTAGGTGTCATTCTATTCTGGGGGGTGGG
GTGGGGCAGGACAGCAAGGGGGAGGATTGGGAAGACAATAGCAGGCATGCTGGGGATGCGGTGGGCTCTA
TGGCTTCTGAGGCGGAAAGAACCAGCTGGGGCTCTAGGGGGTATCCCC
[124 nt withheld, positions 2149-2272]
C
[91 nt withheld, positions 2274-2364]
A
[49 nt withheld, positions 2366-2414]
CCTTTGACGTTGGAGTCCACGTTCTTT
[37 nt withheld, positions 2442-2478]
ACCCTATCTCGGTCTATTCTTTTGATTTATAAGGGATTTTGCCGATTTCGGCCTATTGGTTAAAAAATGA
GCTGATTTAACAAAAATTTAACGCGAATTAATTCTGTGGAATGTGTGTCAGTTAGGGTGTGGAAAGTCCC
CAGGCTCCCCAGCAGGCAGAAGTATGCAAAGCATGCATCTCAATTAGTCAGCAACCAGGTGTGGAAAGTC
CCCAGGCTCCCCAGCAGGCAGAAGTATGCAAAGCATGCATCTCAATTAGTCAGCAACCATAGTCCCGCCC
CTAACTCCGCCCATCCCGCCCCTAACTCCGCCCAGTTCCGCCCATTCTCCGCCCCATGGCTGACTAATTT
TTTTTATTTATGCAGAGGCCGAGGCCGCCTCTGCCTCTGAGCTATTCCAGAAGTAGTGAGGAGGCTTTTT
TGGAGGCCTAGGCTTTTGCAAAAAGCTCCCGGGAGCTTGTATATCCATTTTCGGATCTGATCAAGAGACA
GGATGAGGATCGTTTCGCATGATTGAACAAGATGGATTGCACGCAGGTTCTCCGGCCGCTTGGGTGGAGA
GGCTATTCGGCTATGACTGGGCACAACAGACAATCGGCTGCTCTGATGCCGCCGTGTTCCGGCTGTCAGC
GCAGGGGCGCCCGGTTCTTTTTGTCAAGACCGACCTGTCCGGTGCCCTGAATGAACTGCAGGACGAGGCA
GCGCGGCTATCGTGGCTGGCCACGACGGGCGTTCCTTGCGCAGCTGTGCTCGACGTTGTCACTGAAGCGG
GAAGGGACTGGCTGCTATTGGGCGAAGTGCCGGGGCAGGATCTCCTGTCATCTCACCTTGCTCCTGCCGA
GAAAGTATCCATCATGGCTGATGCAATGCGGCGGCTGCATACGCTTGATCCGGCTACCTGCCCATTCGAC
CACCAAGCGAAACATCGCATCGAGCGAGCACGTACTCGGATGGAAGCCGGTCTTGTCGATCAGGATGATC
TGGACGAAGAGCATCAGGGGCTCGCGCCAGCCGAACTGTTCGCCAGGCTCAAGGCGCGCATGCCCGACGG
CGAGGATCTCGTCGTGACCCATGGCGATGCCTGCTTGCCGAATATCATGGTGGAAAATGGCCGCTTTTCT
GGATTCATCGACTGTGGCCGGCTGGGTGTGGCGGACCGCTATCAGGACATAGCGTTGGCTACCCGTGATA
TTGCTGAAGAGCTTGGCGGCGAATGGGCTGACCGCTTCCTCGTGCTTTACGGTATCGCCGCTCCCGATTC
GCAGCGCATCGCCTTCTATCGCCTTCTTGACGAGTTCTTCTGAGCGGGACTCTGGGGTTCGAAATGACCG
ACCAAGCGACGCCCAACCTGCCATCACGAGATTTCGATTCCACCGCCGCCTTCTATGAAAGGTTGGGCTT
CGGAATCGTTTTCCGGGACGCCGGCTGGATGATCCTCCAGCGCGGGGATCTCATGCTGGAGTTCTTCGCC
CACCCCAACTTGTTTATTGCAGCTTATAATGGTTACAAATAAAGCAATAGCATCACAAATTTCACAAATA
AAGCATTTTTTTCACTGCATTCTAGTTGTGGTTTGTCCAAACTCATCAATGTATCTTATCATGTCTGTAT
ACCGTCGACCTCTAGCTAGAGCTTGGCGTAATCATGGTCATAGCTGTTTCCTGTGTGAAATTGTTATCCG
CTCACAATTCCACACAACATACGAGCCGGAAGCATAAAGTGTAAAGCCTGGGGTGCCTAATGAGTGAGCT
AACTCACATTAATTGCGTTGCGCTCACTGCCCGCTTTCCAGTCGGGAAACCTGTCGTGCCAGCTGCATTA
ATGAATCGGCCAACGCGCGGGGAGAGGCGGTTTGCGTATTGGGCGCTCTTCCGCTTCCTCGCTCACTGAC
TCGCTGCGCTCGGTCGTTCGGCTGCGGCGAGCGGTATCAGCTCACTCAAAGGCGGTAATACGGTTATCCA
CAGAATCAGGGGATAACGCAGGAAAGAACATGTGAGCAAAAGGCCAGCAAAAGGCCAGGAACCGTAAAAA
GGCCGCGTTGCTGGCGTTTTTCCATAGGCTCCGCCCCCCTGACGAGCATCACAAAAATCGACGCTCAAGT
CAGAGGTGGCGAAACCCGACAGGACTATAAAGATACCAGGCGTTTCCCCCTGGAAGCTCCCTCGTGCGCT
CTCCTGTTCCGACCCTGCCGCTTACCGGATACCTGTCCGCCTTTCTCCCTTCGGGAAGCGTGGCGCTTTC
TCATAGCTCACGCTGTAGGTATCTCAGTTCGGTGTAGGTCGTTCGCTCCAAGCTGGGCTGTGTGCACGAA
CCCCCCGTTCAGCCCGACCGCTGCGCCTTATCCGGTAACTATCGTCTTGAGTCCAACCCGGTAAGACACG
ACTTATCGCCACTGGCAGCAGCCACTGGTAACAGGATTAGCAGAGCGAGGTATGTAGGCGGTGCTACAGA
GTTCTTGAAGTGGTGGCCTAACTACGGCTACACTAGAAGAACAGTATTTGGTATCTGCGCTCTGCTGAAG
CCAGTTACCTTCGGAAAAAGAGTTGGTAGCTCTTGATCCGGCAAACAAACCACCGCTGGTAGCGGTTTTT
TTGTTTGCAAGCAGCAGATTACGCGCAGAAAAAAAGGATCTCAAGAAGATCCTTTGATCTTTTCTACGGG
GTCTGACGCTCAGTGGAACGAAAACTCACGTTAAGGGATTTTGGTCATGAGATTATCAAAAAGGATCTTC
ACCTAGATCCTTTTAAATTAAAAATGAAGTTTTAAATCAATCTAAAGTATATATGAGTAAACTTGGTCTG
ACAGTTACCAATGCTTAATCAGTGAGGCACCTATCTCAGCGATCTGTCTATTTCGTTCATCCATAGTTGC
CTGACTCCCCGTCGTGTAGATAACTACGATACGGGAGGGCTTACCATCTGGCCCCAGTGCTGCAATGATA
CCGCGAGACCCACGCTCACCGGCTCCAGATTTATCAGCAATAAACCAGCCAGCCGGAAGGGCCGAGCGCA
GAAGTGGTCCTGCAACTTTATCCGCCTCCATCCAGTCTATTAATTGTTGCCGGGAAGCTAGAGTAAGTAG
TTCGCCAGTTAATAGTTTGCGCAACGTTGTTGCCATTGCTACAGGCATCGTGGTGTCACGCTCGTCGTTT
GGTATGGCTTCATTCAGCTCCGGTTCCCAACGATCAAGGCGAGTTACATGATCCCCCATGTTGTGCAAAA
AAGCGGTTAGCTCCTTCGGTCCTCCGATCGTTGTCAGAAGTAAGTTGGCCGCAGTGTTATCACTCATGGT
TATGGCAGCACTGCATAATTCTCTTACTGTCATGCCATCCGTAAGATGCTTTTCTGTGACTGGTGAGTAC
TCAACCAAGTCATTCTGAGAATAGTGTATGCGGCGACCGAGTTGCTCTTGCCCGGCGTCAATACGGGATA
ATACCGCGCCACATAGCAGAACTTTAAAAGTGCTCATCATTGGAAAACGTTCTTCGGGGCGAAAACTCTC
AAGGATCTTACCGCTGTTGAGATCCAGTTCGATGTAACCCACTCGTGCACCCAACTGATCTTCAGCATCT
TTTACTTTCACCAGCGTTTCTGGGTGAGCAAAAACAGGAAGGCAAAATGCCGCAAAAAAGGGAATAAGGG
CGACACGGAAATGTTGAATACTCATACTCTTCCTTTTTCAATATTATTGAAGCATTTATCAGGGTTATTG
TCTCATGAGCGGATACATATTTGAATGTATTTAGAAAAATAAACAAATAGGGGTTCCGCGCACATTTCCC
CGAAAAGTGCCACCTGACGTC
Features (pLannotate 1.2.2; 21 found; start..end, strand, type, name):
     28..80      -  misc_feature   bom (fragment): basis of mobility region from pBR322
    235..614     +  enhancer       CMV enhancer: human cytomegalovirus immediate early enhancer
    615..818     +  promoter       CMV promoter: human cytomegalovirus (CMV) immediate early promoter
    814..847     +  LTR            5' LTR (truncated) (fragment): truncated 5' long terminal repeat (LTR) from HIV-1
    863..881     +  promoter       T7 promoter: promoter for bacteriophage T7 RNA polymerase
    981..1658    +  CDS            mEos3.2: mEos3.2 is a photoconvertible green/yellow fluorescent protein published in 2012, derived from Lobophyllia hemprichii. It is reported to be a rapidly-maturing monomer with moderate acid sensitivity.
   1659..1832    +  CDS            hns (fragment): HNS_ECOLI - Also known as bglY From Escherichia coli (strain K12).
   1879..2103    +  polyA_signal   bGH poly(A) signal: bovine growth hormone polyadenylation signal
   2107..2128    +  promoter       SV40 promoter (fragment): SV40 enhancer and early promoter
   2149..2577    +  rep_origin     f1 ori (sequence partly withheld): f1 bacteriophage origin of replication; arrow indicates direction of (+) strand synthesis
   2591..2920    +  promoter       SV40 promoter: SV40 enhancer and early promoter
   2987..3778    +  CDS            neo: KKA2_KLEPN - Also known as kan, nptII. Experimental evidence at protein level: Swiss-Prot protein existence level 1. Resistance to kanamycin, neomycin, paromomycin, ribostamycin, butirosin and gentamicin B. From Klebsiella pneumoniae.
   3802..3960    +  CDS            ble (fragment): BLE_KLEPN - Experimental evidence at protein level: Swiss-Prot protein existence level 1. Binding protein with a strong affinity to the bleomycin family of antibiotics. Binds to CL990; an antimitotic-antibiotic compound. From Klebsiella pneumoniae.
   3955..4076    +  polyA_signal   SV40 poly(A) signal: SV40 polyadenylation signal
   4149..4165    -  protein_bind   lac operator: The lac repressor binds to the lac operator to inhibit transcription in E. coli. This inhibition can be relieved by adding lactose or isopropyl-β-D-thiogalactopyranoside (IPTG). lac repressor encoded by lacI
   4173..4203    -  promoter       lac promoter: promoter for the E. coli lac operon
   4218..4239    -  protein_bind   CAP binding site: CAP binding activates transcription in the presence of cAMP. E. coli catabolite activator protein
   4252..4344    -  CDS            lacI (fragment): lac repressor; lacI; The lac repressor binds to the lac operator to inhibit transcription in E. coli. This inhibition can be relieved by adding lactose or isopropyl-β-D-thiogalactopyranoside (IPTG).
   4527..5112    -  rep_origin     ori: high-copy-number ColE1/pMB1/pBR322/pUC origin of replication
   5283..6143    -  CDS            AmpR: β-lactamase; bla; confers resistance to ampicillin, carbenicillin, and related antibiotics
   6144..6248    -  promoter       AmpR promoter: bla
