>Addgene plasmid #163099 | pRD188 | addgene full sequence | sequence record 321840 | Addgene NGS Result
GACGGATCGGGAGATCTCCCGATCCCCTATGGTGCACTCTCAGTACAATCTGCTCTGATGCCGCATAGTT
AAGCCAGTATCTGCTCCCTGCTTGTGTGTTGGAGGTCGCTGAGTAGTGCGCGAGCAAAATTTAAGCTACA
ACAAGGCAAGGCTTGACCGACAATTGCATGAAGAATCTGCTTAGGGTTAGGCGTTTTGCGCTGCTTCGCG
ATGTACGGGCCAGATATACGCGTTGACATTGATTATTGACTAGTTATTAATAGTAATCAATTACGGGGTC
ATTAGTTCATAGCCCATATATGGAGTTCCGCGTTACATAACTTACGGTAAATGGCCCGCCTGGCTGACCG
CCCAACGACCCCCGCCCATTGACGTCAATAATGACGTATGTTCCCATAGTAACGCCAATAGGGACTTTCC
ATTGACGTCAATGGGTGGAGTATTTACGGTAAACTGCCCACTTGGCAGTACATCAAGTGTATCATATGCC
AAGTACGCCCCCTATTGACGTCAATGACGGTAAATGGCCCGCCTGGCATTATGCCCAGTACATGACCTTA
TGGGACTTTCCTACTTGGCAGTACATCTACGTATTAGTCATCGCTATTACCATGGTGATGCGGTTTTGGC
AGTACATCAATGGGCGTGGATAGCGGTTTGACTCACGGGGATTTCCAAGTCTCCACCCCATTGACGTCAA
TGGGAGTTTGTTTTGGCACCAAAATCAACGGGACTTTCCAAAATGTCGTAACAACTCCGCCCCATTGACG
CAAATGGGCGGTAGGCGTGTACGGTGGGAGGTCTATATAAGCAGAGCTCTCTGGCTAACTAGAGAACCCA
CTGCTTACTGGCTTATCGAAATTAATACGACTCACTATAGGGAGACCCAAGCTGGCTAGCGTTTAAACTT
AAGCTTGGTACCGAGCTCGGATCCCCGGGTACCGGTCGCCACCATGCCAAAGAAGAAGAGGAAGGTAGGC
ATGAGTGCGATTAAGCCAGACATGAAGATCAAACTCCGTATGGAAGGCAACGTAAACGGGCACCACTTTG
TGATCGACGGAGATGGTACAGGCAAGCCTTTTGAGGGAAAACAGAGTATGGATCTTGAAGTCAAAGAGGG
CGGACCTCTGCCTTTTGCCTTTGATATCCTGACCACTGCATTCCATTACGGCAACAGGGTATTCGCCAAA
TATCCAGACAACATACAAGACTATTTTAAGCAGTCGTTTCCTAAGGGGTATTCGTGGGAACGAAGCTTGA
CTTTCGAAGACGGGGGCATTTGCAACGCCAGAAACGACATAACAATGGAAGGGGACACTTTCTATAATAA
AGTTCGATTTTATGGTACCAACTTTCCCGCCAATGGTCCAGTTATGCAGAAGAAGACGCTGAAATGGGAG
CCCTCCACTGAGAAAATGTATGTGCGTGATGGAGTGCTGACGGGTGATATTGAGATGGCTTTGTTGCTTG
AAGGAAATGCCCATTACCGATGTGACTTCAGAACTACTTACAAAGCTAAGGAGAAGGGTGTCAAGTTACC
AGGCGCCCACTTTGTGGACCACTGCATTGAGATTTTAAGCCATGACAAAGATTACAACAAGGTTAAGCTG
TATGAGCATGCTGTTGCTCATTCTGGATTGCCTGACAATGCAAGACGAGCTGCCGTTAAATCTGGCACCA
AAGCTAAACGTGCTCAGCGTCCGGCAAAATATAGCTACGTTGACGAAAACGGCGAAACTAAAACCTGGAC
TGGCCAAGGCCGTACTCCAGCTGTAATCAAAAAAGCAATGGATGAGCAAGGTAAATCCCTCGACGATTTC
CTGATCAAGCAACCGAAAAAGAAACGCAAAGTTGGGTAAACCCGCTGATCAGCCTCGACTGTGCCTTCTA
GTTGCCAGCCATCTGTTGTTTGCCCCTCCCCCGTGCCTTCCTTGACCCTGGAAGGTGCCACTCCCACTGT
CCTTTCCTAATAAAATGAGGAAATTGCATCGCATTGTCTGAGTAGGTGTCATTCTATTCTGGGGGGTGGG
GTGGGGCAGGACAGCAAGGGGGAGGATTGGGAAGACAATAGCAGGCATGCTGGGGATGCGGTGGGCTCTA
TGGCTTCTGAGGCGGAAAGAACCAGCTGGGGCTCTAGGGGGTATCCCC
[124 nt withheld, positions 2149-2272]
C
[91 nt withheld, positions 2274-2364]
A
[49 nt withheld, positions 2366-2414]
CCTTTGACGTTGGAGTCCACGTTCTTT
[37 nt withheld, positions 2442-2478]
ACCCTATCTCGGTCTATTCTTTTGATTTATAAGGGATTTTGCCGATTTCGGCCTATTGGTTAAAAAATGA
GCTGATTTAACAAAAATTTAACGCGAATTAATTCTGTGGAATGTGTGTCAGTTAGGGTGTGGAAAGTCCC
CAGGCTCCCCAGCAGGCAGAAGTATGCAAAGCATGCATCTCAATTAGTCAGCAACCAGGTGTGGAAAGTC
CCCAGGCTCCCCAGCAGGCAGAAGTATGCAAAGCATGCATCTCAATTAGTCAGCAACCATAGTCCCGCCC
CTAACTCCGCCCATCCCGCCCCTAACTCCGCCCAGTTCCGCCCATTCTCCGCCCCATGGCTGACTAATTT
TTTTTATTTATGCAGAGGCCGAGGCCGCCTCTGCCTCTGAGCTATTCCAGAAGTAGTGAGGAGGCTTTTT
TGGAGGCCTAGGCTTTTGCAAAAAGCTCCCGGGAGCTTGTATATCCATTTTCGGATCTGATCAAGAGACA
GGATGAGGATCGTTTCGCATGATTGAACAAGATGGATTGCACGCAGGTTCTCCGGCCGCTTGGGTGGAGA
GGCTATTCGGCTATGACTGGGCACAACAGACAATCGGCTGCTCTGATGCCGCCGTGTTCCGGCTGTCAGC
GCAGGGGCGCCCGGTTCTTTTTGTCAAGACCGACCTGTCCGGTGCCCTGAATGAACTGCAGGACGAGGCA
GCGCGGCTATCGTGGCTGGCCACGACGGGCGTTCCTTGCGCAGCTGTGCTCGACGTTGTCACTGAAGCGG
GAAGGGACTGGCTGCTATTGGGCGAAGTGCCGGGGCAGGATCTCCTGTCATCTCACCTTGCTCCTGCCGA
GAAAGTATCCATCATGGCTGATGCAATGCGGCGGCTGCATACGCTTGATCCGGCTACCTGCCCATTCGAC
CACCAAGCGAAACATCGCATCGAGCGAGCACGTACTCGGATGGAAGCCGGTCTTGTCGATCAGGATGATC
TGGACGAAGAGCATCAGGGGCTCGCGCCAGCCGAACTGTTCGCCAGGCTCAAGGCGCGCATGCCCGACGG
CGAGGATCTCGTCGTGACCCATGGCGATGCCTGCTTGCCGAATATCATGGTGGAAAATGGCCGCTTTTCT
GGATTCATCGACTGTGGCCGGCTGGGTGTGGCGGACCGCTATCAGGACATAGCGTTGGCTACCCGTGATA
TTGCTGAAGAGCTTGGCGGCGAATGGGCTGACCGCTTCCTCGTGCTTTACGGTATCGCCGCTCCCGATTC
GCAGCGCATCGCCTTCTATCGCCTTCTTGACGAGTTCTTCTGAGCGGGACTCTGGGGTTCGAAATGACCG
ACCAAGCGACGCCCAACCTGCCATCACGAGATTTCGATTCCACCGCCGCCTTCTATGAAAGGTTGGGCTT
CGGAATCGTTTTCCGGGACGCCGGCTGGATGATCCTCCAGCGCGGGGATCTCATGCTGGAGTTCTTCGCC
CACCCCAACTTGTTTATTGCAGCTTATAATGGTTACAAATAAAGCAATAGCATCACAAATTTCACAAATA
AAGCATTTTTTTCACTGCATTCTAGTTGTGGTTTGTCCAAACTCATCAATGTATCTTATCATGTCTGTAT
ACCGTCGACCTCTAGCTAGAGCTTGGCGTAATCATGGTCATAGCTGTTTCCTGTGTGAAATTGTTATCCG
CTCACAATTCCACACAACATACGAGCCGGAAGCATAAAGTGTAAAGCCTGGGGTGCCTAATGAGTGAGCT
AACTCACATTAATTGCGTTGCGCTCACTGCCCGCTTTCCAGTCGGGAAACCTGTCGTGCCAGCTGCATTA
ATGAATCGGCCAACGCGCGGGGAGAGGCGGTTTGCGTATTGGGCGCTCTTCCGCTTCCTCGCTCACTGAC
TCGCTGCGCTCGGTCGTTCGGCTGCGGCGAGCGGTATCAGCTCACTCAAAGGCGGTAATACGGTTATCCA
CAGAATCAGGGGATAACGCAGGAAAGAACATGTGAGCAAAAGGCCAGCAAAAGGCCAGGAACCGTAAAAA
GGCCGCGTTGCTGGCGTTTTTCCATAGGCTCCGCCCCCCTGACGAGCATCACAAAAATCGACGCTCAAGT
CAGAGGTGGCGAAACCCGACAGGACTATAAAGATACCAGGCGTTTCCCCCTGGAAGCTCCCTCGTGCGCT
CTCCTGTTCCGACCCTGCCGCTTACCGGATACCTGTCCGCCTTTCTCCCTTCGGGAAGCGTGGCGCTTTC
TCATAGCTCACGCTGTAGGTATCTCAGTTCGGTGTAGGTCGTTCGCTCCAAGCTGGGCTGTGTGCACGAA
CCCCCCGTTCAGCCCGACCGCTGCGCCTTATCCGGTAACTATCGTCTTGAGTCCAACCCGGTAAGACACG
ACTTATCGCCACTGGCAGCAGCCACTGGTAACAGGATTAGCAGAGCGAGGTATGTAGGCGGTGCTACAGA
GTTCTTGAAGTGGTGGCCTAACTACGGCTACACTAGAAGAACAGTATTTGGTATCTGCGCTCTGCTGAAG
CCAGTTACCTTCGGAAAAAGAGTTGGTAGCTCTTGATCCGGCAAACAAACCACCGCTGGTAGCGGTGGTT
TTTTTGTTTGCAAGCAGCAGATTACGCGCAGAAAAAAAGGATCTCAAGAAGATCCTTTGATCTTTTCTAC
GGGGTCTGACGCTCAGTGGAACGAAAACTCACGTTAAGGGATTTTGGTCATGAGATTATCAAAAAGGATC
TTCACCTAGATCCTTTTAAATTAAAAATGAAGTTTTAAATCAATCTAAAGTATATATGAGTAAACTTGGT
CTGACAGTTACCAATGCTTAATCAGTGAGGCACCTATCTCAGCGATCTGTCTATTTCGTTCATCCATAGT
TGCCTGACTCCCCGTCGTGTAGATAACTACGATACGGGAGGGCTTACCATCTGGCCCCAGTGCTGCAATG
ATACCGCGAGACCCACGCTCACCGGCTCCAGATTTATCAGCAATAAACCAGCCAGCCGGAAGGGCCGAGC
GCAGAAGTGGTCCTGCAACTTTATCCGCCTCCATCCAGTCTATTAATTGTTGCCGGGAAGCTAGAGTAAG
TAGTTCGCCAGTTAATAGTTTGCGCAACGTTGTTGCCATTGCTACAGGCATCGTGGTGTCACGCTCGTCG
TTTGGTATGGCTTCATTCAGCTCCGGTTCCCAACGATCAAGGCGAGTTACATGATCCCCCATGTTGTGCA
AAAAAGCGGTTAGCTCCTTCGGTCCTCCGATCGTTGTCAGAAGTAAGTTGGCCGCAGTGTTATCACTCAT
GGTTATGGCAGCACTGCATAATTCTCTTACTGTCATGCCATCCGTAAGATGCTTTTCTGTGACTGGTGAG
TACTCAACCAAGTCATTCTGAGAATAGTGTATGCGGCGACCGAGTTGCTCTTGCCCGGCGTCAATACGGG
ATAATACCGCGCCACATAGCAGAACTTTAAAAGTGCTCATCATTGGAAAACGTTCTTCGGGGCGAAAACT
CTCAAGGATCTTACCGCTGTTGAGATCCAGTTCGATGTAACCCACTCGTGCACCCAACTGATCTTCAGCA
TCTTTTACTTTCACCAGCGTTTCTGGGTGAGCAAAAACAGGAAGGCAAAATGCCGCAAAAAAGGGAATAA
GGGCGACACGGAAATGTTGAATACTCATACTCTTCCTTTTTCAATATTATTGAAGCATTTATCAGGGTTA
TTGTCTCATGAGCGGATACATATTTGAATGTATTTAGAAAAATAAACAAATAGGGGTTCCGCGCACATTT
CCCCGAAAAGTGCCACCTGACGTC
Features (pLannotate 1.2.2; 21 found; start..end, strand, type, name):
     28..80      -  misc_feature   bom (fragment): basis of mobility region from pBR322
    235..614     +  enhancer       CMV enhancer: human cytomegalovirus immediate early enhancer
    615..818     +  promoter       CMV promoter: human cytomegalovirus (CMV) immediate early promoter
    814..847     +  LTR            5' LTR (truncated) (fragment): truncated 5' long terminal repeat (LTR) from HIV-1
    863..881     +  promoter       T7 promoter: promoter for bacteriophage T7 RNA polymerase
    981..1658    +  CDS            mEos3.2: mEos3.2 is a photoconvertible green/yellow fluorescent protein published in 2012, derived from Lobophyllia hemprichii. It is reported to be a rapidly-maturing monomer with moderate acid sensitivity.
   1659..1832    +  CDS            hns (fragment): HNS_ECOLI - Also known as bglY From Escherichia coli (strain K12).
   1879..2103    +  polyA_signal   bGH poly(A) signal: bovine growth hormone polyadenylation signal
   2107..2128    +  promoter       SV40 promoter (fragment): SV40 enhancer and early promoter
   2149..2577    +  rep_origin     f1 ori (sequence partly withheld): f1 bacteriophage origin of replication; arrow indicates direction of (+) strand synthesis
   2591..2920    +  promoter       SV40 promoter: SV40 enhancer and early promoter
   2987..3778    +  CDS            neo: KKA2_KLEPN - Also known as kan, nptII. Experimental evidence at protein level: Swiss-Prot protein existence level 1. Resistance to kanamycin, neomycin, paromomycin, ribostamycin, butirosin and gentamicin B. From Klebsiella pneumoniae.
   3802..3960    +  CDS            ble (fragment): BLE_KLEPN - Experimental evidence at protein level: Swiss-Prot protein existence level 1. Binding protein with a strong affinity to the bleomycin family of antibiotics. Binds to CL990; an antimitotic-antibiotic compound. From Klebsiella pneumoniae.
   3955..4076    +  polyA_signal   SV40 poly(A) signal: SV40 polyadenylation signal
   4149..4165    -  protein_bind   lac operator: The lac repressor binds to the lac operator to inhibit transcription in E. coli. This inhibition can be relieved by adding lactose or isopropyl-β-D-thiogalactopyranoside (IPTG). lac repressor encoded by lacI
   4173..4203    -  promoter       lac promoter: promoter for the E. coli lac operon
   4218..4239    -  protein_bind   CAP binding site: CAP binding activates transcription in the presence of cAMP. E. coli catabolite activator protein
   4252..4344    -  CDS            lacI (fragment): lac repressor; lacI; The lac repressor binds to the lac operator to inhibit transcription in E. coli. This inhibition can be relieved by adding lactose or isopropyl-β-D-thiogalactopyranoside (IPTG).
   4527..5115    -  rep_origin     ori: high-copy-number ColE1/pMB1/pBR322/pUC origin of replication
   5286..6146    -  CDS            AmpR: β-lactamase; bla; confers resistance to ampicillin, carbenicillin, and related antibiotics
   6147..6251    -  promoter       AmpR promoter: bla
