[The description below was written by a language model from this plasmid's Addgene catalogue record and pLannotate feature annotations shown in this document.]
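Description:
pRD188 is a mammalian/eukaryotic expression plasmid built on the pcDNA3.1(+) backbone and carrying a synthetic 903 bp insert, NLS_mEos3.2_H-NSdbd_NLS, also called mEos3.2 HI-NESS. It is propagated in E. coli as a high-copy plasmid through its ColE1/pUC-type origin and selected with ampicillin via the β-lactamase gene and its own promoter. An f1 origin is also present, which permits single-stranded DNA production. For selection in eukaryotic cells, an SV40 early promoter drives a neomycin phosphotransferase gene terminated by an SV40 polyadenylation signal, allowing G418 selection of stable transfectants. Small annotated fragments (bom, lac promoter/operator, lacI, ble and a short HIV-1 LTR-like match) appear to be backbone remnants or annotation hits with no stated role.

The expression cassette consists of the CMV immediate-early enhancer and promoter, followed by a T7 promoter that could support in vitro transcription, then the fusion coding region and a bovine growth hormone polyadenylation signal. The fusion joins mEos3.2, a monomeric green-to-red photoconvertible fluorescent protein, directly to a fragment of the E. coli nucleoid-associated protein H-NS corresponding to its DNA-binding domain. According to the insert name, nuclear localisation signals flank the fusion at both ends, although the automated annotation does not mark them as separate features. The H-NS domain tethers the fluorophore to DNA while the NLSs direct it to the nucleus, giving a genetically encoded label for visualising nuclear DNA in eukaryotic cells. The two sequence records, depositor-supplied and sequencing-derived, differ by only three nucleotides in length, within the origin region, and share the same feature layout.
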