Addgene plasmid #163099: pRD188
Purpose: Expression of mEos3.2_H-NSdbd in eukaryotes for visualisation of nuclear DNA
Depositing lab: Remus Dame. Depositing organization: Leiden University. Publication: HI-NESS: a family of genetically encoded DNA labels based on a bacterial nucleoid-associated protein. Rashid FM, Mahlandt E, van der Vaart M, Boer DEC, Varela Alvarez M, Henneman B, Brocken DJW, Voskamp P, Blok AJ, Shimizu TS, Meijer AH, Luijsterburg MS, Goedhart J, Cremazy FGE, Dame RT. Nucleic Acids Res. 2021 Nov 4. pii: 6414584. doi: 10.1093/nar/gkab993. PubMed 34734265.
Backbone
  Vector backbone: pcDNA3.1(+)
  Backbone manufacturer: Invitrogen
  Backbone size w/o insert (bp): 5376
  Vector type: Mammalian Expression ; Eukaryotic expression
  Selectable markers: Neomycin (select with G418)
Growth in bacteria
  Bacterial resistance: Ampicillin, 100 μg/mL
  Growth temperature: 37°C
  Growth strain: DH5alpha
  Copy number: High Copy
Gene/Insert
  Gene/Insert name: NLS_mEos3.2_H-NSdbd_NLS (alt name: mEos3.2 HI-NESS)
  Species: Synthetic
  Insert size (bp): 903
  Promoter: CMV promoter; T7 promoter
  Cloning method: Gibson Cloning
Terms and licenses: Academic/Nonprofit Terms; Industry Terms: Not Available to Industry
How to cite: pRD188 was a gift from Remus Dame (Addgene plasmid # 163099 ; http://n2t.net/addgene:163099 ; RRID:Addgene_163099)
